>Addgene plasmid #85726 | pGCS-C3m(3xFLAG) | addgene full sequence | sequence record 169836 | Addgene NGS Result
CGCCATTCTGCCTGGGGACGTCGGAGCAAGCTTGATTTAGGTGACACTATAGAATACAAGCTACTTGTTC
TTTTTGCAGGATCCGGCCGGCCACAAGTTTGTACAAAAAAGCTGAACGAGAAACGTAAAATGATATAAAT
ATCAATATATTAAATTAGATTTTGCATAAAAAACAGACTACATAATACTGTAAAACACAACATATCCAGT
CACTATGGCGGCCCCTCGAGGGGCCGCATTAGGCACCCCAGGCTTTACACTTTATGCTTCCGGCTCGTAT
AATGTGTGGATTTTGAGTTAGGATCCGTCGAGATTTTCAGGAGCTAAGGAAGCTAAAATGGAGAAAAAAA
TCACTGGATATACCACCGTTGATATATCCCAATGGCATCGTAAAGAACATTTTGAGGCATTTCAGTCAGT
TGCTCAATGTACCTATAACCAGACCGTTCAGCTGGATATTACGGCCTTTTTAAAGACCGTAAAGAAAAAT
AAGCACAAGTTTTATCCGGCCTTTATTCACATTCTTGCCCGCCTGATGAATGCTCATCCGGAATTCCGTA
TGGCAATGAAAGACGGTGAGCTGGTGATATGGGATAGTGTTCACCCTTGTTACACCGTTTTCCATGAGCA
AACTGAAACGTTTTCATCGCTCTGGAGTGAATACCACGACGATTTCCGGCAGTTTCTACACATATATTCG
CAAGATGTGGCGTGTTACGGTGAAAACCTGGCCTATTTCCCTAAAGGGTTTATTGAGAATATGTTTTTCG
TCTCAGCCAATCCCTGGGTGAGTTTCACCAGTTTTGATTTAAACGTGGCCAATATGGACAACTTCTTCGC
CCCCGTTTTCACCATGGGCAAATATTATACGCAAGGCGACAAGGTGCTGATGCCGCTGGCGATTCAGGTT
CATCATGCCGTTTGTGATGGCTTCCATGTCGGCAGAATGCTTAATGAATTACAACAGTACTGCGATGAGT
GGCAGGGCGGGGCGTAAACGCGTGGATCCGGCTTACTAAAAGCCAGATAACAGTATGCGTATTTGCGCGC
TGATTTTTGCGGTATAAGAATATATACTGATATGTATACCCGAAGTATGTCAAAAAGAGGTATGCTATGA
AGCAGCGTATTACAGTGACAGTTGACAGCGACAGCTATCAGTTGCTCAAGGCATATATGATGTCAATATC
TCCGGTCTGGTAAGCACAACCATGCAGAATGAAGCCCGTCGTCTGCGTGCCGAACGCTGGAAAGCGGAAA
ATCAGGAAGGGATGGCTGAGGTCGCCCGGTTTATTGAAATGAACGGCTCTTTTGCTGACGAGAACAGGGG
CTGGTGAAATGCAGTTTAAGGTTTACACCTATAAAAGAGAGAGCCGTTATCGTCTGTTTGTGGATGTACA
GAGTGATATTATTGACACGCCCGGGCGACGGATGGTGATCCCCCTGGCCAGTGCACGTCTGCTGTCAGAT
AAAGTCTCCCGTGAACTTTACCCGGTGGTGCATATCGGGGATGAAAGCTGGCGCATGATGACCACCGATA
TGGCCAGTGTGCCGGTCTCCGTTATCGGGGAAGAAGTGGCTGATCTCAGCCACCGCGAAAATGACATCAA
AAACGCCATTAACCTGATGTTCTGGGGAATATAAATGTCAGGCTCCCTTATACACAGCCAGTCTGCAGGT
CGACCATAGTGACTGGATATGTTGTGTTTTACAGTATTATGTAGTCTGTTTTTTATGCAAAATCTAATTT
AATATATTGATATTTATATCATTTTACGTTTCTCGTTCAGCTTTCTTGTACAAAGTGGTGAAGACAGGAT
CCACCATGGATTATAAGGATGACGATGACAAAGCAGACTACAAAGACGACGATGATAAGGCTGATTATAA
AGATGATGACGACAAATAGAACTATAGTGAGTCGTATTACGTAGATCCAGACATGATAAGATACATTGAT
GAGTTTGGACAAACCACAACTAGAATGCAGTGAAAAAAATGCTTTATTTGTGAAATTTGTGATGCTATTG
CTTTATTTGTAACCATTATAAGCTGCAATAAACAAGTTAACAACAACAATTGCATTCATTTTATGTTTCA
GGTTCAGGGGGAGGTGTGGGAGGTTTTTTAATTCGCGGCCGCGGCGCCAATGCATTGGGCCCGGTACCCA
GCTTTTGTTCCCTTTAGTGAGGGTTAATTGCGCGCTTGGCGTAATCATGGTCATAGCTGTTTCCTGTGTG
AAATTGTTATCCGCTCACAATTCCACACAACATACGAGCCGGGAGCATAAAGTGTAAAGCCTGGGGTGCC
TAATGAGTGAGCTAACTCACATTAATTGCGTTGCGCTCACTGCCCGCTTTCCAGTCGGGAAACCTGTCGT
GCCAGCTGCATTAATGAATCGGCCAACGCGCGGGGAGAGGCGGTTTGCGTATTGGGCGCTCTTCCGCTTC
CTCGCTCACTGACTCGCTGCGCTCGGTCGTTCGGCTGCGGCGAGCGGTATCAGCTCACTCAAAGGCGGTA
ATACGGTTATCCACAGAATCAGGGGATAACGCAGGAAAGAACATGTGAGCAAAAGGCCAGCAAAAGGCCA
GGAACCGTAAAAAGGCCGCGTTGCTGGCGTTTTTCCATAGGCTCCGCCCCCCTGACGAGCATCACAAAAA
TCGACGCTCAAGTCAGAGGTGGCGAAACCCGACAGGACTATAAAGATACCAGGCGTTTCCCCCTGGAAGC
TCCCTCGTGCGCTCTCCTGTTCCGACCCTGCCGCTTACCGGATACCTGTCCGCCTTTCTCCCTTCGGGAA
GCGTGGCGCTTTCTCATAGCTCACGCTGTAGGTATCTCAGTTCGGTGTAGGTCGTTCGCTCCAAGCTGGG
CTGTGTGCACGAACCCCCCGTTCAGCCCGACCGCTGCGCCTTATCCGGTAACTATCGTCTTGAGTCCAAC
CCGGTAAGACACGACTTATCGCCACTGGCAGCAGCCACTGGTAACAGGATTAGCAGAGCGAGGTATGTAG
GCGGTGCTACAGAGTTCTTGAAGTGGTGGCCTAACTACGGCTACACTAGAAGAACAGTATTTGGTATCTG
CGCTCTGCTGAAGCCAGTTACCTTCGGAAAAAGAGTTGGTAGCTCTTGATCCGGCAAACAAACCACCGCT
GGTAGCGGTGGTTTTTTTGTTTGCAAGCAGCAGATTACGCGCAGAAAAAAAGGATCTCAAGAAGATCCTT
TGATCTTTTCTACGGGGTCTGACGCTCAGTGGAACGAAAACTCACGTTAAGGGATTTTGGTCATGAGATT
ATCAAAAAGGATCTTCACCTAGATCCTTTTAAATTAAAAATGAAGTTTTAAATCAATCTAAAGTATATAT
GAGTAAACTTGGTCTGACAGTTACCAATGCTTAATCAGTGAGGCACCTATCTCAGCGATCTGTCTATTTC
GTTCATCCATAGTTGCCTGACTCCCCGTCGTGTAGATAACTACGATACGGGAGGGCTTACCATCTGGCCC
CAGTGCTGCAATGATACCGCGAGACCCACGCTCACCGGCTCCAGATTTATCAGCAATAAACCAGCCAGCC
GGAAGGGCCGAGCGCAGAAGTGGTCCTGCAACTTTATCCGCCTCCATCCAGTCTATTAATTGTTGCCGGG
AAGCTAGAGTAAGTAGTTCGCCAGTTAATAGTTTGCGCAACGTTGTTGCCATTGCTACAGGCATCGTGGT
GTCACGCTCGTCGTTTGGTATGGCTTCATTCAGCTCCGGTTCCCAACGATCAAGGCGAGTTACATGATCC
CCCATGTTGTGCAAAAAAGCGGTTAGCTCCTTCGGTCCTCCGATCGTTGTCAGAAGTAAGTTGGCCGCAG
TGTTATCACTCATGGTTATGGCAGCACTGCATAATTCTCTTACTGTCATGCCATCCGTAAGATGCTTTTC
TGTGACTGGTGAGTACTCAACCAAGTCATTCTGAGAATAGTGTATGCGGCGACCGAGTTGCTCTTGCCCG
GCGTCAATACGGGATAATACCGCGCCACATAGCAGAACTTTAAAAGTGCTCATCATTGGAAAACGTTCTT
CGGGGCGAAAACTCTCAAGGATCTTACCGCTGTTGAGATCCAGTTCGATGTAACCCACTCGTGCACCCAA
CTGATCTTCAGCATCTTTTACTTTCACCAGCGTTTCTGGGTGAGCAAAAACAGGAAGGCAAAATGCCGCA
AAAAAGGGAATAAGGGCGACACGGAAATGTTGAATACTCATACTCTTCCTTTTTCAATATTATTGAAGCA
TTTATCAGGGTTATTGTCTCATGAGCGGATACATATTTGAATGTATTTAGAAAAATAAACAAATAGGGGT
TCCGCGCACATTTCCCCGAAAAGTGCCACCTAAATTGTAAGCGTTAATATTTTGTTAAAATTCGCGTTAA
ATTTTTGTTAAATCAGCTCATTTTTTAACCAATAGGCCGAAATCGGCAAAATCCCTTATAAATCAAAAGA
ATAGACCGAGATAGGGT
[37 nt withheld, positions 4498-4534]
AAAGAACGTGGACTCCAACGTCAAAGG
[49 nt withheld, positions 4562-4610]
T
[91 nt withheld, positions 4612-4702]
G
[124 nt withheld, positions 4704-4827]
CCCATTCGCCATTCAGGCTGCGCAACTGTTGGGAAGGGCGATCGGTGCGGGCCTCTTCGCTATTACGCCA
GTCGACCGCCAATTCAATATGGCGTATATGGACTCATGCCAATTCAATATGGTGGATCTGGACCCGTGCC
AATTCAATATGGCGTATATGGACTCGTGCCAATTCAATATGGTGGATCTGGACCCCAGCCAATTCAATAT
GGCGGACTTGGCACCATGCCAATTCAATATGGCGGACCTGGCACTGTGCCAACTGGGGAGGGGTCTACTT
GGCACGGTGCCAAGTTTGAGGAGGGGTCTTGGCCCTGTGCCAAGTCCGCCATATTGAATTGGCATGGTGC
CAATAATGGCGGCCATATTGGCTATATGCCAGGATCAATATATAGGCAATATCCAATATGGCCCTATGCC
AATATGGCTATTGGCCAGGTTCAATACTATGTATTGGCCCTATGCCATATAGTATTCCATATATGGGTTT
TCCTATTGACGTAGATAGCCCCTCCCAATGGGCGGTCCCATATACCATATATGGGGCTTCCTAATACCGC
CCATAGCCACTCCCCCATTGACGTCAATGGTCTCTATATATGGTCTTTCCTATTGACGTCATATGGGCGG
TCCTATTGACGTATATGGCGCCTCCCCCATTGACGTCAATTACGGTAAATGGCCCGCCTGGCTCAATGCC
CATTGACGTCAATAGGACCACCCACCATTGACGTCAATGGGATGGCTCATTGCCCATTCATATCCGTTCT
CACGCCCCCTATTGACGTCAATGACGGTAAATGGCCCACTTGGCAGTACATCAATATCTATTAATAGTAA
CTTGGCAAGTACATTACTATTGGAAGTACGCCAGGGTACATTGGCAGTACTCCCATTGACGTCAATGGCG
GTAAATGGCCCGCGATGGCTGCCAAGTACATCCCCATTGACGTCAATGGGGAGGGGCAATGACGCAAATG
GGCGTTCCATTGACGTAAATGGGCGGTAGGCGTGCCTAATGGGAGGTCTATATAAGCAATGCTCGTTTAG
GGAAC
Features (pLannotate 1.2.2; 22 found; start..end, strand, type, name):
     35..53      +  promoter       SP6 promoter: promoter for bacteriophage SP6 RNA polymerase
     93..217     +  protein_bind   attR1: mutant version of attR; recombination site for the Gateway® LR reaction LR Clonase™
    254..284     +  promoter       lac UV5 promoter: E. coli lac promoter with an "up" mutation
    308..337     +  promoter       cat promoter (fragment): promoter of the E. coli cat gene encoding chloramphenicol acetyltransferase
    338..997     +  CDS            CmR: chloramphenicol acetyltransferase; cat; confers resistance to chloramphenicol
   1176..1334    +  CDS            ccdA (fragment): CCDA_ECO57 - Also known as H, letA. Experimental evidence at protein level: Swiss-Prot protein existence level 1. Antitoxin component of a type II toxin-antitoxin (TA) system which inhibits the post-segregational killing (PSK) of plasmid-free cells, also referred to as a plasmid addiction system. Binds to and blocks the activity of CcdB; will also remove bound CcdB protein from the CcdB-GyrA complex by forming a CcdA-CcdB complex, a process termed rejuvenation. Functions as a transcriptional corepressor for the ccdAB operon, repression also requires CcdB (By similarity). From Escherichia coli
   1339..1641    +  CDS            ccdB: CCDB_ECOLI - Also known as G, letB, letD. Experimental evidence at protein level: Swiss-Prot protein existence level 1. Toxic component of a type II toxin-antitoxin (TA) system, functioning in plasmid maintainence. Responsible for the post- segregational killing (PSK) of plasmid-free cells, also referred to as a plasmid addiction system. Half-life of over 2 hours. Cell killing by CcdB is accompanied by filamentation, defects in chromosome and plasmid segregation, defects in cell division, formation of anucleate cells, decreased DNA synthesis and plasmid loss. Interferes with the activity of DN
   1685..1809    -  protein_bind   attR2: mutant version of attR; recombination site for the Gateway® LR reaction LR Clonase™
   1835..1851    +  CDS            3xFLAG (fragment): three tandem FLAG® epitope tags, followed by an enterokinase cleavage site
   1912..1929    -  promoter       T7 promoter (fragment): promoter for bacteriophage T7 RNA polymerase
   1934..2068    -  polyA_signal   SV40 poly(A) signal: SV40 polyadenylation signal
   2181..2199    -  promoter       T3 promoter: promoter for bacteriophage T3 RNA polymerase
   2244..2260    -  protein_bind   lac operator: The lac repressor binds to the lac operator to inhibit transcription in E. coli. This inhibition can be relieved by adding lactose or isopropyl-β-D-thiogalactopyranoside (IPTG). lac repressor encoded by lacI
   2268..2298    -  promoter       lac promoter: promoter for the E. coli lac operon
   2313..2334    -  protein_bind   CAP binding site: CAP binding activates transcription in the presence of cAMP. E. coli catabolite activator protein
   2347..2439    -  CDS            lacI (fragment): lac repressor; lacI; The lac repressor binds to the lac operator to inhibit transcription in E. coli. This inhibition can be relieved by adding lactose or isopropyl-β-D-thiogalactopyranoside (IPTG).
   2622..3210    -  rep_origin     ori: high-copy-number ColE1/pMB1/pBR322/pUC origin of replication
   3381..4241    -  CDS            AmpR: β-lactamase; bla; confers resistance to ampicillin, carbenicillin, and related antibiotics
   4242..4346    -  promoter       AmpR promoter: bla
   4399..4827    -  rep_origin     f1 ori (sequence partly withheld): f1 bacteriophage origin of replication; arrow indicates direction of (+) strand synthesis
   4832..4898    -  CDS            lacZα (fragment): LacZα fragment of β-galactosidase; lacZ fragment
   4905..5882    +  promoter       CMV IE94 promoter: enhancer/promoter region of simian cytomegalovirus major immediate early transcription unit IE94
