[The description below was written by a language model from this plasmid's Addgene catalogue record and pLannotate feature annotations shown in this document.]
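Description:
pGCS-C3m(3xFLAG) is an empty Gateway destination vector built on the pCS2+ F/A backbone and intended for overexpressing C-terminally 3xFLAG-tagged proteins in vertebrate systems (mammalian, avian, Xenopus and zebrafish). The sequenced plasmid is 5,882 nt. It replicates at high copy in E. coli from a ColE1/pUC-type origin and also carries an f1 origin for single-stranded DNA production. Selection uses ampicillin resistance on the backbone together with the chloramphenicol resistance gene inside the Gateway cassette. Because the cassette also encodes the CcdB toxin, the unrecombined vector must be maintained in a ccdB-tolerant strain.

Expression is driven by the simian cytomegalovirus IE94 enhancer/promoter, followed by an SP6 promoter that allows in vitro synthesis of sense mRNA, for example for embryo injection. Downstream lies the attR1–CmR–ccdB–attR2 cassette, along with a partial ccdA sequence. In an LR reaction with an entry clone, this cassette is replaced by the gene of interest, and ccdB provides counter-selection against unrecombined plasmid in standard strains. Immediately after attR2 sits the 3xFLAG tag, so an inserted open reading frame lacking a stop codon and kept in frame would be fused to the tag at its C terminus. The annotation tool detected only a short fragment of the tag at this position, although the catalogue entry lists a full 3xFLAG. An SV40 polyadenylation signal terminates the transcript, and reverse-oriented T7 (partial) and T3 promoters flank this region. Remnants of lac regulatory elements, lacI and lacZα are backbone leftovers. The record lists no insert, consistent with its role as a recipient vector for generating FLAG-tagged expression clones.
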