Addgene plasmid #85726: pGCS-C3m(3xFLAG)
Purpose: (Empty Backbone) Gateway destination vector
Depositing lab: Hai-Ning Du. Depositing organization: Wuhan University. Publication: Construction of a series of pCS2+ backbone-based Gateway vectors for overexpressing various tagged proteins in vertebrates. Wang HY, Li Y, Xue T, Cheng N, Du HN. Acta Biochim Biophys Sin (Shanghai). 2016 Oct 26. 10.1093/abbs/gmw107 PubMed 27797719.
Backbone
  Vector backbone: pCS2+ F/A
  Vector type: mammalian/avian/xenopus/zebrafish
  Tag / fusion protein: 3xFLAG (C terminal on backbone)
Growth in bacteria
  Bacterial resistance: Chloramphenicol and Ampicillin, 25 & 100 μg/mL
  Growth temperature: 37°C
  Growth strain: ccdB Survival
  Copy number: High Copy
Gene/Insert
  Gene/Insert name: None
  Tag / fusion protein: 3xFLAG (C terminal on backbone)
Terms and licenses: Academic/Nonprofit Terms; Industry Terms: Not Available to Industry
How to cite: pGCS-C3m(3xFLAG) was a gift from Hai-Ning Du (Addgene plasmid # 85726 ; http://n2t.net/addgene:85726 ; RRID:Addgene_85726)
